Addgene plasmid #175940: pSIN-Tpi1
Purpose: knockout mouse Tpi1
Depositing lab: Dan Littman. Depositing organization: NYU Grossman School of Medicine. Publication: Niche-Selective Inhibition of Pathogenic Th17 Cells by Targeting Metabolic Redundancy. Wu L, Hollinshead KER, Hao Y, Au C, Kroehling L, Ng C, Lin WY, Li D, Silva HM, Shin J, Lafaille JJ, Possemato R, Pacold ME, Papagiannakopoulos T, Kimmelman AC, Satija R, Littman DR. Cell. 2020 Aug 6;182(3):641-654.e20. doi: 10.1016/j.cell.2020.06.014. Epub 2020 Jul 1. PubMed 32615085.
Backbone
  Vector backbone: pSIN
  Backbone size w/o insert (bp): 7099
  Vector type: Retroviral
Growth in bacteria
  Bacterial resistance: Ampicillin, 100 μg/mL
  Growth temperature: 37°C
  Growth strain: NEB Stable
  Copy number: Low Copy
Gene/Insert
  Gene/Insert name: Tpi1 gRNA
  gRNA/shRNA sequence: gTCTGGCAAAGTCGATGTAAG
  Species: M. musculus (mouse)
  Entrez Gene: Tpi1 (a.k.a. TIM, Tpi, Tpi-1)
  Cloning method: Restriction Enzyme; 5′ cloning site BBS I (destroyed during cloning); 3′ cloning site BBS I (destroyed during cloning)
  Sequencing primers: 5′ GAGGGCCTATTTCCCATGATTCC; 3′ AAAAAAGCACCGACTCGGTGC
Terms and licenses: Academic/Nonprofit Terms; Industry Terms: Not Available to Industry
How to cite: pSIN-Tpi1 was a gift from Dan Littman (Addgene plasmid # 175940 ; http://n2t.net/addgene:175940 ; RRID:Addgene_175940)
