[The description below was written by a language model from this plasmid's Addgene catalogue record and pLannotate feature annotations shown in this document.]
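Description:
pSIN-Tpi1 is a self-inactivating gammaretroviral vector built on the pSIN backbone that delivers a single guide RNA against mouse Tpi1 (triosephosphate isomerase 1) for CRISPR/Cas9 knockout. In bacteria it is maintained through a ColE1/pMB1-type origin and selected with ampicillin via β-lactamase. The catalogue lists it as low copy and grown in a recombination-tolerant strain, as is common for plasmids with repeated LTRs. Fragments of bom and rop and an SV40 early promoter are also annotated in the backbone. The sequenced record is 7,057 nt, slightly smaller than the stated backbone size, which fits replacement of a stuffer by the short guide at BbsI sites that were destroyed during cloning.

The viral genome is transcribed in packaging cells from a hybrid 5′ end in which the CMV enhancer and promoter are fused to a truncated LTR. This is followed by the MESV packaging signal and a truncated, start-codon-less gag segment that aids encapsidation. Inside the provirus, a human U6 Pol III promoter drives the Tpi1 spacer joined to the Streptococcus pyogenes gRNA scaffold. Next, an EF-1α core promoter precedes Thy1.1 (CD90.1), a surface marker for identifying or sorting transduced cells, and then a neomycin phosphotransferase coding sequence; the feature table does not show how neo expression is linked to Thy1.1. The ΔU3 3′ LTR removes viral promoter activity after integration, leaving expression to the internal promoters.

No Cas9 is encoded, so the nuclease must be supplied separately by the target cells. The associated publication concerns metabolic gene targeting in pathogenic Th17 cells.
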