Features (pLannotate 1.2.2; 19 found; start..end, strand, type, name):
    213..251     -  misc_feature   bom (fragment): basis of mobility region from pBR322
    353..393     -  CDS            rop (fragment): Rop protein, which maintains plasmids at low copy number; rop
    462..887     -  LTR            3' LTR (ΔU3): self-inactivating 3' long terminal repeat (LTR) from Moloney murine leukemia virus
    929..998     -  CDS            env (fragment): murine leukemia virus gPr80 envelope polyprotein precursor; env; proteolytically cleaved into gp70SU and p15TM subunits
   1011..1802    -  CDS            neo: KKA2_KLEPN - Also known as kan, nptII. Experimental evidence at protein level: Swiss-Prot protein existence level 1. Resistance to kanamycin, neomycin, paromomycin, ribostamycin, butirosin and gentamicin B. From Klebsiella pneumoniae.
   1869..2354    -  CDS            Thy1.1: mouse GPI-anchored cell surface glycoprotein of the immunoglobulin superfamily This allele of Thy1 is also known as CD90.1.
   2374..2585    -  promoter       EF-1α core promoter: core promoter for human elongation factor EF-1α
   2692..2767    -  misc_RNA       gRNA scaffold: guide RNA scaffold for the Streptococcus pyogenes CRISPR/Cas9 system
   2797..3037    -  promoter       U6 promoter: RNA polymerase III promoter for human U6 snRNA
   3084..3499    -  CDS            gag (truncated): truncated Moloney murine leukemia virus (MMLV) gag gene lacking the start codon
   3566..3840    -  misc_feature   MESV Ψ (fragment): packaging signal of murine embryonic stem cell virus
   3962..4137    -  LTR            5' LTR (truncated): truncated long terminal repeat from Moloney murine sarcoma virus
   4138..4341    -  promoter       CMV promoter: human cytomegalovirus (CMV) immediate early promoter
   4342..4721    -  enhancer       CMV enhancer: human cytomegalovirus immediate early enhancer
   4907..5011    +  promoter       AmpR promoter: bla
   5012..5872    +  CDS            AmpR: β-lactamase; bla; confers resistance to ampicillin, carbenicillin, and related antibiotics
   6043..6631    +  rep_origin     ori: high-copy-number ColE1/pMB1/pBR322/pUC origin of replication
   6817..6918    -  misc_feature   bom (fragment): basis of mobility region from pBR322
   6924..196     -  promoter       SV40 promoter (across the origin): SV40 enhancer and early promoter
>Addgene plasmid #175940 | pSIN-Tpi1 | addgene full sequence | sequence record 348093 | Addgene NGS Result
GAGTTAGGGGCGGGATGGGCGGAGTTAGGGGCGGGACTATGGTTGCTGACTAATTGAGATGCATGCTTTG
CATACTTCTGCCTGCTGGGGAGCCTGGGGACTTTCCACACCTGGTTGCTGACTAATTGAGATGCATGCTT
TGCATACTTCTGCCTGCTGGGGAGCCTGGGGACTTTCCACACCCTAACTGACACACATTCCACAGCCGGA
TCTACACTCCGCTATCGCTACGTGACTGGGTCATGGCTGCGCCCCGACACCCGCCAACACCCGCTGACGC
GCCCTGACGGGCTTGTCTGCTCCCGGCATCCGCTTACAGACAAGCTGTGACCGTCTCCGGGAGCTGCATG
TGTCAGAGGTTTTCACCGTCATCACCGAAACGCGCGAGGCAGCCAGCTTACCTCCCGGTGGTGGGTCGGT
GGTCCCTGGGCAGGGGTCTCCCGATCCCGGACGAGCCCCCAAATGAAAGACCCCCGCTGACGGGTAGTCA
ATCACTCAGAGGAGACCCTCCCAAGGAACAGCGAGACCACAAGTCGGATGCAACTGCAAGAGGGTTTATT
GGATACACGGGTACCCGGGCGACTCAGTCAATCGGAGGACTGGCGCCCCGAGTGAGGGGTTGTGGGCTCT
TTTATTGAGCTCGGGGAGCAGAAGCGCGCGAACAGAAGCGAGAAGCGAACTGATTGGTTAGTTCAAATAA
GGCACAGGGTCATTTCAGGTCCTTGGGGCACCCTGGAAACATCTGATGGTTCTCTAGGGTCGACCCTGTT
CCATCTGTTCCTGACCTTGATCTGAACTTCTCTATTCTCAGTTATGTATTTTTCCATGCCTTGCAAAATG
GCGTTACTTAAGCTAGCTTGCCAAACCTACAGGTGGGGTCTTTCATTCCCCCCTTTTTCTGGAGACTAAA
TAAAATCTTTTATTTTATCTATGGCTCGTACTCTATAGGCTTCAGCTGGTGATATTGTTGAGTCAAAACT
AGAGCCTGGACCACTGATGATATCTAATCAGAAGAACTCGTCAAGAAGGCGATAGAAGGCGATGCGCTGC
GAATCGGGAGCGGCGATACCGTAAAGCACGAGGAAGCGGTCAGCCCATTCGCCGCCAAGCTCTTCAGCAA
TATCACGGGTAGCCAACGCTATGTCCTGATAGCGGTCCGCCACACCCAGCCGGCCACAGTCGATGAATCC
AGAAAAGCGGCCATTTTCCACCATGATATTCGGCAAGCAGGCATCGCCATGGGTCACGACGAGATCCTCG
CCGTCGGGCATGCGCGCCTTGAGCCTGGCGAACAGTTCGGCTGGCGCGAGCCCCTGATGCTCTTCGTCCA
GATCATCCTGATCGACAAGACCGGCTTCCATCCGAGTACGTGCTCGCTCGATGCGATGTTTCGCTTGGTG
GTCGAATGGGCAGGTAGCCGGATCAAGCGTATGCAGCCGCCGCATTGCATCAGCCATGATGGATACTTTC
TCGGCAGGAGCAAGGTGAGATGACAGGAGATCCTGCCCCGGCACTTCGCCCAATAGCAGCCAGTCCCTTC
CCGCTTCAGTGACAACGTCGAGCACAGCTGCGCAAGGAACGCCCGTCGTGGCCAGCCACGATAGCCGCGC
TGCCTCGTCCTGCAGTTCATTCAGGGCACCGGACAGGTCGGTCTTGACAAAAAGAACCGGGCGCCCCTGC
GCTGACAGCCGGAACACGGCGGCATCAGAGCAGCCGATTGTCTGTTGTGCCCAGTCATAGCCGAATAGCC
TCTCCACCCAAGCGGCCGGAGAACCTGCGTGCAATCCATCTTGTTCAATCATGGGGCCGGGGTTCTCCTC
CACGTCGCCGGCCTGCTTCAGCAGGCTGAAGTTGGTGGCGCCGCTGCCCAGAGAAATGAAGTCCAGGGCT
TGGAGGAGGGAGAGGGAAAGCAGCAGCAGCAGCATCCAGGATGTGTTCTGAACCAGCAGGCTTATGCCGC
CACACTTGACCAGTTTGTCTCTATACACACTGATACTTTTATTGGAGCTCATGGGATTCGCGCCCGAGAC
TCGAAGCTCACAAAAGTAGTCGCCCTCATCCTTGGTGGTGAAGTTGGCTAGGGTAAGGACCTTGATATAG
GGCTGGTTGGAGAGGGTGACGCGGGAGCGGTACGTGTGCTCGGGTATCCCGAGGGTGCCTGAGAGCACGT
GCTTCCTCTTCTCTCGGGTCAGGCTGAACTCATGCTGGATGGAGTTATCCTTGGTGTTATTCTCATGGCG
GCAGTCCAGGCGAAGGTTTTGGTTCACCAGGCAGGCTGTCAGGCTGGTCACCTTCTGCCCTCGGGACACC
TGCAAGACTGAGAGCAGGAGAGCGACGCTGATGGCTGGGTTCATGGTGGCCGCGTCACGACACCTGTGTT
CTGGCGGCAAACCCGTTGCGAAAAAGAACGTTCACGGCGACTACTGCACTTATATACGGTTCTCCCCCAC
CCTCGGGAAAAAGGCGGAGCCAGTACACGACATCACTTTCCCAGTTTACCCCGCGCCACCTTCTCTAGGC
ACCGGTTCAATTGCCGACCCCTCCCCCCAACTTCTCGGGGACTGTGGGCGATGTGCGCTCTGCCCACTGA
CGGGCACCGGAGCCACTCGAGGGGCCGGGAGCATGCGACGTCGGGCCCAATTCGCCGAATTCCCGGCCCG
GCACCTTGTCTCAAGATCTAAATTCAAAAAAGCACCGACTCGGTGCCACTTTTTCAAGTTGATAACGGAC
TAGCCTTATTTTAACTTGCTATTTCTAGCTCTAAAACCTTACATCGACTTTGCCAGACGGTGTTTCGTCC
TTTCCACAAGATATATAAAGCCAAGAAATCGAAATACTTTCAAGTTACGGTAAGCATATGATAGTCCATT
TTAAAACATAATTTTAAAACTGCAAACTACCCAAGAAATTATTACTTTCTACGTCACGTATTTTGTACTA
ATATCTTTGTGTTTACAGTCAAATTAATTCTAATTATCTCTCTAACAGCCTTGTATCGTATATGCAAATA
TGAAGGAATCATGGGAAATAGGCCCTCTCTAGATCTAGAATCGATAGATCGTTAATTAAAGATCTTCAAT
TCCGGCGCCTAGAGAAGGAGTGAGGGCTGGATAAAGGGAGGATCGAGGCGGGGTCGAACGAGGAGGTTCA
AGGGGGAGAGACGGGGCGGATGGAGGAAGAGGAGGCGGAGGCTTAGGGTGTACAAAGGGCTTGACCCAGG
GAGGGGGGTCAAAAGCCAAGGCTTCCCAGGTCACGATGTAGGGGACCTGGTCTGGGTGTCCATGCGGGCC
AGGTGAAAAGACCTTGATCTTAACCTGGGTGATGAGGTCTCGGTTAAAGGTGCCGTCTCGCGGCCATCCG
ACGTTAAAGGTTGGCCATTCTGCAGAGCAGAAGGTAACCAACGTCTCTTCTTGACATCTACCGACTGGTT
GTGAGCGATCCGCTCGACATCTTTCCAGTGACCTAAGGTCAAACTTAAGGGAGTGGTAACAGTCTGGCCC
TAATTTTCAGACAAATACAGAAACACAGTCAGACAGAGACAACACAGAACGATGCTGCAGCGCTGCAGCA
GACAAGACGCGCGGCTTCGGTTCCAAACCGAAAGCAAAAATTCAGACGGAGGCGGGAACTGTTTTAGGTT
CTCGTCTCCTACCAGAACCACATATCCTGACGGGGTCGGATTCCACATCGACTCCCTTCCTCAGGTCGGG
CCACAAAAACGGCCCCCAAAGTCCCTGGGACGTCTCCCAGGGTTGCGGCCGGGTGTTCAGAACTCGTCAG
TTCCACCACGGGTCCGCCAGATACAGAGCTAGTTAGCTAACTAGTACAGACGCAGGCGCATAACATCAAA
CATAGACACTAGACAATCGGACAGACACAGATAAGTTGCTGGCCAGCTTACCTCCCGGTGGTGGGTCGGT
GGTCCCTGGGCAGGGGTCTCCAAATCCCGGACGAGCCCCCAAATGAAAGACCCCCGTCGTGGGTAGTCAA
TCACTCAGAGGAGACCCTCCCAAGGAACAGCGAGACCACGATTCGGATGCAAACAGCAAGAGGCTTTATT
GGGAATACGGGTACCCGGGCGACGCAGTCTATCGGAGGACTGGCGCGCCGAGTGAGGGGTTGTGGGCTCT
TTTATTGAGCTCTGCTTATATAGACCTCCCACCGTACACGCCTACCGCCCATTTGCGTCAATGGGGCGGA
GTTGTTACGACATTTTGGAAAGTCCCGTTGATTTTGGTGCCAAAACAAACTCCCATTGACGTCAATGGGG
TGGAGACTTGGAAATCCCCGTGAGTCAAACCGCTATCCACGCCCATTGATGTACTGCCAAAACCGCATCA
CCATGGTAATAGCGATGACTAATACGTAGATGTACTGCCAAGTAGGAAAGTCCCATAAGGTCATGTACTG
GGCATAATGCCAGGCGGGCCATTTACCGTCATTGACGTCAATAGGGGGCGTACTTGGCATATGATACACT
TGATGTACTGCCAAGTGGGCAGTTTACCGTAAATACTCCACCCATTGACGTCAATGGAAAGTCCCTATTG
GCGTTACTATGGGAACATACGTCATTATTGACGTCAATGGGCGGGGGTCGTTGGGCGGTCAGCCAGGCGG
GCCATTTACCGTAAGTTATGTAACGCGGAACTCCATATATGGGCTATGAACTAATGACCCCGTAATTGAT
TACTATTAATAACTAGTCAATAATCAATGTCAACATGGCGGTAATGTTGGACATGAGCCAATATAAATGT
ACATATTATGATATGGATACAACGTATGCAATGGCCAAGCTAATTCTTGAACACGAAAGGGCCTCGTGAT
ACGCCTATTTTTATAGGTTAATGTCATGATAATAATGGTTTCTTAGACGTCAGGTGGCACTTTTCGGGGA
AATGTGCGCGGAACCCCTATTTGTTTATTTTTCTAAATACATTCAAATATGTATCCGCTCATGAGACAAT
AACCCTGATAAATGCTTCAATAATATTGAAAAAGGAAGAGTATGAGTATTCAACATTTCCGTGTCGCCCT
TATTCCCTTTTTTGCGGCATTTTGCCTTCCTGTTTTTGCTCACCCAGAAACGCTGGTGAAAGTAAAAGAT
GCTGAAGATCAGTTGGGTGCACGAGTGGGTTACATCGAACTGGATCTCAACAGCGGTAAGATCCTTGAGA
GTTTTCGCCCCGAAGAACGTTTTCCAATGATGAGCACTTTTAAAGTTCTGCTATGTGGCGCGGTATTATC
CCGTGTTGACGCCGGGCAAGAGCAACTCGGTCGCCGCATACACTATTCTCAGAATGACTTGGTTGAGTAC
TCACCAGTCACAGAAAAGCATCTTACGGATGGCATGACAGTAAGAGAATTATGCAGTGCTGCCATAACCA
TGAGTGATAACACTGCGGCCAACTTACTTCTGACAACGATCGGAGGACCGAAGGAGCTAACCGCTTTTTT
GCACAACATGGGGGATCATGTAACTCGCCTTGATCGTTGGGAACCGGAGCTGAATGAAGCCATACCAAAC
GACGAGCGTGACACCACGATGCCTGCAGCAATGGCAACAACGTTGCGCAAACTATTAACTGGCGAACTAC
TTACTCTAGCTTCCCGGCAACAATTAATAGACTGGATGGAGGCGGATAAAGTTGCAGGACCACTTCTGCG
CTCGGCCCTTCCGGCTGGCTGGTTTATTGCTGATAAATCTGGAGCCGGTGAGCGTGGGTCTCGCGGTATC
ATTGCAGCACTGGGGCCAGATGGTAAGCCCTCCCGTATCGTAGTTATCTACACGACGGGGAGTCAGGCAA
CTATGGATGAACGAAATAGACAGATCGCTGAGATAGGTGCCTCACTGATTAAGCATTGGTAACTGTCAGA
CCAAGTTTACTCATATATACTTTAGATTGATTTAAAACTTCATTTTTAATTTAAAAGGATCTAGGTGAAG
ATCCTTTTTGATAATCTCATGACCAAAATCCCTTAACGTGAGTTTTCGTTCCACTGAGCGTCAGACCCCG
TAGAAAAGATCAAAGGATCTTCTTGAGATCCTTTTTTTCTGCGCGTAATCTGCTGCTTGCAAACAAAAAA
ACCACCGCTACCAGCGGTGGTTTGTTTGCCGGATCAAGAGCTACCAACTCTTTTTCCGAAGGTAACTGGC
TTCAGCAGAGCGCAGATACCAAATACTGTCCTTCTAGTGTAGCCGTAGTTAGGCCACCACTTCAAGAACT
CTGTAGCACCGCCTACATACCTCGCTCTGCTAATCCTGTTACCAGTGGCTGCTGCCAGTGGCGATAAGTC
GTGTCTTACCGGGTTGGACTCAAGACGATAGTTACCGGATAAGGCGCAGCGGTCGGGCTGAACGGGGGGT
TCGTGCACACAGCCCAGCTTGGAGCGAACGACCTACACCGAACTGAGATACCTACAGCGTGAGCTATGAG
AAAGCGCCACGCTTCCCGAAGGGAGAAAGGCGGACAGGTATCCGGTAAGCGGCAGGGTCGGAACAGGAGA
GCGCACGAGGGAGCTTCCAGGGGGAAACGCCTGGTATCTTTATAGTCCTGTCGGGTTTCGCCACCTCTGA
CTTGAGCGTCGATTTTTGTGATGCTCGTCAGGGGGGCGGAGCCTATGGAAAAACGCCAGCAACGCGGCCT
TTTTACGGTTCCTGGCCTTTTGCTGGCCTTTTGCTCACATGTTCTTTCCTGCGTTATCCCCTGATTCTGT
GGATAACCGTATTACCGCCTTTGAGTGAGCTGATACCGCTCGCCGCAGCCGAACGACCGAGCGCAGCGAG
TCAGTGAGCGAGGAAGCGGAAGAGCGCCTGATGCGGTATTTTCTCCTTACGCATCTGTGCGGTATTTCAC
ACCGCATATGGTGCACTCTCAGTACAATCTGCTCTGATGCCGCATAGTTAAGCCAGTAAGCTTTTTGCAA
AAGCCTAGGCCTCCAAAAAAGCCTCCTCACTACTTCTGGAATAGCTCAGAGGCCGAGGCGGCCTCGGCCT
CTGCATAAATAAAAAAAATTAGTCAGCCATGGGGCGGAGAATGGGCGGAACTGGGCG
