>Addgene plasmid #175940 | pSIN-Tpi1 | depositor partial sequence | sequence record 341023 | guide RNA encoding sequence inserted into the pSIN vector
GTCTGGCAAAGTCGATGTAAG
